Addgene plasmid #11065: p176 Grg-1s Myc His
Depositing lab: Ramesh Shivdasani. Publication: Characterization of a novel mammalian Groucho isoform and its role in transcriptional regulation. Lepourcelet M, Shivdasani RA. J Biol Chem. 2002 Dec 6. 277(49):47732-40. 10.1074/jbc.M208154200 PubMed 12359720.
Backbone
  Vector backbone: pcDNA3.1/myc-His B
  Backbone manufacturer: Invitrogen
  Backbone size w/o insert (bp): 5500
  Vector type: Mammalian Expression
  Selectable markers: Neomycin (select with G418)
Growth in bacteria
  Bacterial resistance: Ampicillin, 100 μg/mL
  Growth temperature: 37°C
  Growth strain: DH5alpha
  Copy number: High Copy
Gene/Insert
  Gene/Insert name: Grg1-S (alt names: Groucho; Grg1 short)
  Species: M. musculus (mouse)
  Insert size (bp): 600
  Entrez Gene: Tle1 (a.k.a. C230057C06Rik, Estm14, Grg-1, Grg1, Tle4l)
  Tag / fusion protein: Myc (C terminal on backbone); His (C terminal on backbone)
  Cloning method: Restriction Enzyme; 5′ cloning site BamHI (not destroyed); 3′ cloning site SacII (not destroyed)
  Sequencing primers: 5′ T7
Terms and licenses: Academic/Nonprofit Terms; Industry Terms: Not Available to Industry
How to cite: p176 Grg-1s Myc His was a gift from Ramesh Shivdasani (Addgene plasmid # 11065 ; http://n2t.net/addgene:11065 ; RRID:Addgene_11065)
