[The description below was written by a language model from this plasmid's Addgene catalogue record and pLannotate feature annotations shown in this document.]
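Description:
p176 Grg-1s Myc His is a mammalian expression plasmid built on the Invitrogen pcDNA3.1/myc-His B backbone. It carries a roughly 600 bp mouse cDNA for Grg1-S, the short isoform of the Groucho-family corepressor encoded by Tle1. The insert sits between the BamHI and SacII sites, both of which are retained. The automated annotation places the coding sequence at about 926–1507 and labels it by similarity to human TLE5/AES, a naturally short Groucho relative. This most likely reflects homology across the conserved amino-terminal region of the family rather than a different insert, since the catalogue entry identifies it as mouse Grg1-S. Expression is driven by the human CMV immediate-early enhancer and promoter and terminated by the bovine growth hormone polyadenylation signal. A T7 promoter just upstream of the insert allows in vitro transcription and serves as a sequencing primer site. According to the catalogue, the backbone supplies C-terminal Myc and His tags for detection and affinity purification. These tags are not called out in the feature table, but they would lie in the unannotated gap between the coding sequence and the poly(A) signal.

In E. coli the plasmid replicates from a high-copy ColE1/pUC-type origin and is selected with ampicillin through the bla gene. An f1 origin is also present, which permits production of single-stranded DNA. For mammalian cells, an SV40 early promoter drives the neomycin phosphotransferase gene, followed by an SV40 poly(A) signal, so stable transfectants can be selected with G418. The short HIV LTR, ble, lacI and bom fragments in the table appear to be backbone remnants or annotation artefacts rather than functional parts. The construct suits transient or stable expression of epitope-tagged Grg1-S in mammalian cells, in keeping with the associated study of this isoform's role in transcriptional regulation.
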