Features (pLannotate 1.2.2; 20 found; start..end, strand, type, name):
     36..80      -  misc_feature   bom (fragment): basis of mobility region from pBR322
    235..614     +  enhancer       CMV enhancer: human cytomegalovirus immediate early enhancer
    615..818     +  promoter       CMV promoter: human cytomegalovirus (CMV) immediate early promoter
    814..847     +  LTR            5' LTR (truncated) (fragment): truncated 5' long terminal repeat (LTR) from HIV-1
    863..881     +  promoter       T7 promoter: promoter for bacteriophage T7 RNA polymerase
    926..1507    +  CDS            TLE5: TLE5_HUMAN - Also known as AES, GRG, GRG5. Experimental evidence at protein level: Swiss-Prot protein existence level 1. Transcriptional corepressor. Acts as dominant repressor towards other family members. Inhibits NF-kappa-B-regulated gene expression. May be required for the initiation and maintenance of the differentiated state. Essential for the transcriptional repressor activity of SIX3 during retina and lens development. From Homo sapiens (Human).
   1623..1847    +  polyA_signal   bGH poly(A) signal: bovine growth hormone polyadenylation signal
   1851..1872    +  promoter       SV40 promoter (fragment): SV40 enhancer and early promoter
   1893..2321    +  rep_origin     f1 ori (sequence partly withheld): f1 bacteriophage origin of replication; arrow indicates direction of (+) strand synthesis
   2335..2665    +  promoter       SV40 promoter: SV40 enhancer and early promoter
   2732..3523    +  CDS            neo: KKA2_KLEPN - Also known as kan, nptII. Experimental evidence at protein level: Swiss-Prot protein existence level 1. Resistance to kanamycin, neomycin, paromomycin, ribostamycin, butirosin and gentamicin B. From Klebsiella pneumoniae.
   3549..3707    +  CDS            ble (fragment): BLE_KLEPN - Experimental evidence at protein level: Swiss-Prot protein existence level 1. Binding protein with a strong affinity to the bleomycin family of antibiotics. Binds to CL990; an antimitotic-antibiotic compound. From Klebsiella pneumoniae.
   3702..3823    +  polyA_signal   SV40 poly(A) signal: SV40 polyadenylation signal
   3896..3912    -  protein_bind   lac operator: The lac repressor binds to the lac operator to inhibit transcription in E. coli. This inhibition can be relieved by adding lactose or isopropyl-β-D-thiogalactopyranoside (IPTG). lac repressor encoded by lacI
   3920..3950    -  promoter       lac promoter: promoter for the E. coli lac operon
   3965..3986    -  protein_bind   CAP binding site: CAP binding activates transcription in the presence of cAMP. E. coli catabolite activator protein
   3999..4091    -  CDS            lacI (fragment): lac repressor; lacI; The lac repressor binds to the lac operator to inhibit transcription in E. coli. This inhibition can be relieved by adding lactose or isopropyl-β-D-thiogalactopyranoside (IPTG).
   4274..4862    -  rep_origin     ori: high-copy-number ColE1/pMB1/pBR322/pUC origin of replication
   5033..5893    -  CDS            AmpR: β-lactamase; bla; confers resistance to ampicillin, carbenicillin, and related antibiotics
   5894..5998    -  promoter       AmpR promoter: bla
>Addgene plasmid #11065 | p176 Grg-1s Myc His | depositor full sequence | sequence record 6881 | Author sequence
GACGGATCGGGAGATCTCCCGATCCCCTATGGTCGACTCTCAGTACAATCTGCTCTGATGCCGCATAGTT
AAGCCAGTATCTGCTCCCTGCTTGTGTGTTGGAGGTCGCTGAGTAGTGCGCGAGCAAAATTTAAGCTACA
ACAAGGCAAGGCTTGACCGACAATTGCATGAAGAATCTGCTTAGGGTTAGGCGTTTTGCGCTGCTTCGCG
ATGTACGGGCCAGATATACGCGTTGACATTGATTATTGACTAGTTATTAATAGTAATCAATTACGGGGTC
ATTAGTTCATAGCCCATATATGGAGTTCCGCGTTACATAACTTACGGTAAATGGCCCGCCTGGCTGACCG
CCCAACGACCCCCGCCCATTGACGTCAATAATGACGTATGTTCCCATAGTAACGCCAATAGGGACTTTCC
ATTGACGTCAATGGGTGGACTATTTACGGTAAACTGCCCACTTGGCAGTACATCAAGTGTATCATATGCC
AAGTACGCCCCCTATTGACGTCAATGACGGTAAATGGCCCGCCTGGCATTATGCCCAGTACATGACCTTA
TGGGACTTTCCTACTTGGCAGTACATCTACGTATTAGTCATCGCTATTACCATGGTGATGCGGTTTTGGC
AGTACATCAATGGGCGTGGATAGCGGTTTGACTCACGGGGATTTCCAAGTCTCCACCCCATTGACGTCAA
TGGGAGTTTGTTTTGGCACCAAAATCAACGGGACTTTCCAAAATGTCGTAACAACTCCGCCCCATTGACG
CAAATGGGCGGTAGGCGTGTACGGTGGGAGGTCTATATAAGCAGAGCTCTCTGGCTAACTAGAGAACCCA
CTGCTTACTGGCTTATCGAAATTAATACGACTCACTATAGGGAGACCCAAGCTGGCTAGTTAAGCTTGGT
ACCGAGCTCGGATCCATGTTCCCGCAGAGCCGGCACCCAACGCCGCACCAAGCTGCAGGCCAGCCCTTTA
AGTTCACTATCCCGGAGTCTCTGGACCGGATTAAAGAGGAATTCCAGTTCCTGCAGGCGCAGTATCACAG
TCTTAAATTGGAGTGTGAGAAACTGGCAAGTGAAAAGACAGAAATGCAGAGGCACTACGTGATGTATTAT
GAAATGTCATATGGATTAAACATTGAAATGCACAAACAGACTGAAATCGCCAAGAGATTGAACACCATTT
GTGCCCAAGTCATCCCATTTCTGTCTCAGGAACATCAACAACAGGTGGCCCAGGCTGTGGAACGTGCCAA
ACAGGTGACCATGGCAGAGTTGAATGCCATCATCGGGCAGCAGTTGCAAGCTCAGCATCTCTCCCATGGC
CATGGACCCCCAGTACCTCTCACGCCTCACCCTTCAGGACTTCAGCCTCCTGGCATCCCGCCCCTTGGGG
GCAGTGCCAGCCTTCTCGCGCTGTCTAGTGCTCTGAGTGGGCAGTCTCACTTGGCAATAAAAGATGACAA
GAAGCACCATGATGCAGAGCGCCACAGAGGTGAGAGGCCGGGCAAGCCAGATCCGCGGTTCGAACAAAAA
CTCATCTCAGAAGAGGATCTGAATATGCATACCGGTCATCATCACCATCACCATTGAGTTTAAACCCGCT
GATCAGCCTCGACTGTGCCTTCTAGTTGCCAGCCATCTGTTGTTTGCCCCTCCCCCGTGCCTTCCTTGAC
CCTGGAAGGTGCCACTCCCACTGTCCTTTCCTAATAAAATGAGGAAATTGCATCGCATTGTCTGAGTAGG
TGTCATTCTATTCTGGGGGGTGGGGTGGGGCAGGACAGCAAGGGGGAGGATTGGGAAGACAATAGCAGGC
ATGCTGGGGATGCGGTGGGCTCTATGGCTTCTGAGGCGGAAAGAACCAGCTGGGGCTCTAGGGGGTATCC
CC
[124 nt withheld, positions 1893-2016]
C
[32 nt withheld, positions 2018-2049]
CA
[57 nt withheld, positions 2052-2108]
A
[49 nt withheld, positions 2110-2158]
CCTTTGACGTTGGAGTCCACGTTCTTT
[37 nt withheld, positions 2186-2222]
ACCCTATCTCGGTCTATTCTTTTGATTTATAAGGGATTTTGGGGATTTCGGCCTATTGGTTAAAAAATGA
GCTGATTTAACAAAAATTTAACGCGAATTAATTCTGTGGAATGTGTGTCAGTTAGGGTGTGGAAAGTCCC
CAGGCTCCCCAGGCAGGCAGAAGTATGCAAAGCATGCATCTCAATTAGTCAGCAACCAGGTGTGGAAAGT
CCCCAGGCTCCCCAGCAGGCAGAAGTATGCAAAGCATGCATCTCAATTAGTCAGCAACCATAGTCCCGCC
CCTAACTCCGCCCATCCCGCCCCTAACTCCGCCCAGTTCCGCCCATTCTCCGCCCCATGGCTGACTAATT
TTTTTTATTTATGCAGAGGCCGAGGCCGCCTCTGCCTCTGAGCTATTCCAGAAGTAGTGAGGAGGCTTTT
TTGGAGGCCTAGGCTTTTGCAAAAAGCTCCCGGGAGCTTGTATATCCATTTTCGGATCTGATCAAGAGAC
AGGATGAGGATCGTTTCGCATGATTGAACAAGATGGATTGCACGCAGGTTCTCCGGCCGCTTGGGTGGAG
AGGCTATTCGGCTATGACTGGGCACAACAGACAATCGGCTGCTCTGATGCCGCCGTGTTCCGGCTGTCAG
CGCAGGGGCGCCCGGTTCTTTTTGTCAAGACCGACCTGTCCGGTGCCCTGAATGAACTGCAGGACGAGGC
AGCGCGGCTATCGTGGCTGGCCACGACGGGCGTTCCTTGCGCAGCTGTGCTCGACGTTGTCACTGAAGCG
GGAAGGGACTGGCTGCTATTGGGCGAAGTGCCGGGGCAGGATCTCCTGTCATCTCACCTTGCTCCTGCCG
AGAAAGTATCCATCATGGCTGATGCAATGCGGCGGCTGCATACGCTTGATCCGGCTACCTGCCCATTCGA
CCACCAAGCGAAACATCGCATCGAGCGAGCACGTACTCGGATGGAAGCCGGTCTTGTCGATCAGGATGAT
CTGGACGAAGAGCATCAGGGGCTCGCGCCAGCCGAACTGTTCGCCAGGCTCAAGGCGCGCATGCCCGACG
GCGAGGATCTCGTCGTGACCCATGGCGATGCCTGCTTGCCGAATATCATGGTGGAAAATGGCCGCTTTTC
TGGATTCATCGACTGTGGCCGGCTGGGTGTGGCGGACCGCTATCAGGACATAGCGTTGGCTACCCGTGAT
ATTGCTGAAGAGCTTGGCGGCGAATGGGCTGACCGCTTCCTCGTGCTTTACGGTATCGCCGCTCCCGATT
CGCAGCGCATCGCCTTCTATCGCCTTCTTGACGAGTTCTTCTGAGCGGGACTCTGGGGTTCGCGAAATGA
CCGACCAAGCGACGCCCAACCTGCCATCACGAGATTTCGATTCCACCGCCGCCTTCTATGAAAGGTTGGG
CTTCGGAATCGTTTTCCGGGACGCCGGCTGGATGATCCTCCAGCGCGGGGATCTCATGCTGGAGTTCTTC
GCCCACCCCAACTTGTTTATTGCAGCTTATAATGGTTACAAATAAAGCAATAGCATCACAAATTTCACAA
ATAAAGCATTTTTTTCACTGCATTCTAGTTGTGGTTTGTCCAAACTCATCAATGTATCTTATCATGTCTG
TATACCGTCGACCTCTAGCTAGAGCTTGGCGTAATCATGGTCATAGCTGTTTCCTGTGTGAAATTGTTAT
CCGCTCACAATTCCACACAACATACGAGCCGGAAGCATAAAGTGTAAAGCCTGGGGTGCCTAATGAGTGA
GCTAACTCACATTAATTGCGTTGCGCTCACTGCCCGCTTTCCAGTCGGGAAACCTGTCGTGCCAGCTGCA
TTAATGAATCGGCCAACGCGCGGGGAGAGGCGGTTTGCGTATTGGGCGCTCTTCCGCTTCCTCGCTCACT
GACTCGCTGCGCTCGGTCGTTCGGCTGCGGCGAGCGGTATCAGCTCACTCAAAGGCGGTAATACGGTTAT
CCACAGAATCAGGGGATAACGCAGGAAAGAACATGTGAGCAAAAGGCCAGCAAAAGGCCAGGAACCGTAA
AAAGGCCGCGTTGCTGGCGTTTTTCCATAGGCTCCGCCCCCCTGACGAGCATCACAAAAATCGACGCTCA
AGTCAGAGGTGGCGAAACCCGACAGGACTATAAAGATACCAGGCGTTTCCCCCTGGAAGCTCCCTCGTGC
GCTCTCCTGTTCCGACCCTGCCGCTTACCGGATACCTGTCCGCCTTTCTCCCTTCGGGAAGCGTGGCGCT
TTCTCAATGCTCACGCTGTAGGTATCTCAGTTCGGTGTAGGTCGTTCGCTCCAAGCTGGGCTGTGTGCAC
GAACCCCCCGTTCAGCCCGACCGCTGCGCCTTATCCGGTAACTATCGTCTTGAGTCCAACCCGGTAAGAC
ACGACTTATCGCCACTGGCAGCAGCCACTGGTAACAGGATTAGCAGAGCGAGGTATGTAGGCGGTGCTAC
AGAGTTCTTGAAGTGGTGGCCTAACTACGGCTACACTAGAAGGACAGTATTTGGTATCTGCGCTCTGCTG
AAGCCAGTTACCTTCGGAAAAAGAGTTGGTAGCTCTTGATCCGGCAAACAAACCACCGCTGGTAGCGGTG
GTTTTTTTGTTTGCAAGCAGCAGATTACGCGCAGAAAAAAAGGATCTCAAGAAGATCCTTTGATCTTTTC
TACGGGGTCTGACGCTCAGTGGAACGAAAACTCACGTTAAGGGATTTTGGTCATGAGATTATCAAAAAGG
ATCTTCACCTAGATCCTTTTAAATTAAAAATGAAGTTTTAAATCAATCTAAAGTATATATGAGTAAACTT
GGTCTGACAGTTACCAATGCTTAATCAGTGAGGCACCTATCTCAGCGATCTGTCTATTTCGTTCATCCAT
AGTTGCCTGACTCCCCGTCGTGTAGATAACTACGATACGGGAGGGCTTACCATCTGGCCCCAGTGCTGCA
ATGATACCGCGAGACCCACGCTCACCGGCTCCAGATTTATCAGCAATAAACCAGCCAGCCGGAAGGGCCG
AGCGCAGAAGTGGTCCTGCAACTTTATCCGCCTCCATCCAGTCTATTAATTGTTGCCGGGAAGCTAGAGT
AAGTAGTTCGCCAGTTAATAGTTTGCGCAACGTTGTTGCCATTGCTACAGGCATCGTGGTGTCACGCTCG
TCGTTTGGTATGGCTTCATTCAGCTCCGGTTCCCAACGATCAAGGCGAGTTACATGATCCCCCATGTTGT
GCAAAAAAGCGGTTAGCTCCTTCGGTCCTCCGATCGTTGTCAGAAGTAAGTTGGCCGCAGTGTTATCACT
CATGGTTATGGCAGCACTGCATAATTCTCTTACTGTCATGCCATCCGTAAGATGCTTTTCTGTGACTGGT
GAGTACTCAACCAAGTCATTCTGAGAATAGTGTATGCGGCGACCGAGTTGCTCTTGCCCGGCGTCAATAC
GGGATAATACCGCGCCACATAGCAGAACTTTAAAAGTGCTCATCATTGGAAAACGTTCTTCGGGGCGAAA
ACTCTCAAGGATCTTACCGCTGTTGAGATCCAGTTCGATGTAACCCACTCGTGCACCCAACTGATCTTCA
GCATCTTTTACTTTCACCAGCGTTTCTGGGTGAGCAAAAACAGGAAGGCAAAATGCCGCAAAAAAGGGAA
TAAGGGCGACACGGAAATGTTGAATACTCATACTCTTCCTTTTTCAATATTATTGAAGCATTTATCAGGG
TTATTGTCTCATGAGCGGATACATATTTGAATGTATTTAGAAAAATAAACAAATAGGGGTTCCGCGCACA
TTTCCCCGAAAAGTGCCACCTGACGTC
