>Addgene plasmid #11065 | p176 Grg-1s Myc His | addgene partial sequence | sequence record 18020 | 11065 with T7
GAGCTCGGATCATGTTCCCGCAGAGCCGGCACCAACGCCGCACCAAGCTGCAGGCCAGCCCTTTAAGTTC
ACTATCCCGGAGTCTCTGGACCGGATTAAAGAGGAATTCCAGTTCCTGCAGGCGCAGTATCACAGTCTTA
AATTGGAGTGTGAGAAACTGGCAAGTGAAAAGACAGAAATGCAGAGGCACTACGTGATGTATTATGAAAT
GTCATATGGATTAAACATTGAAATGCACAAACAGACTGAAATCGCCAAGAGATTGAACACCATTTGTGCC
CAAGTCATCCCATTTCTGTCTCAGGAACATCAACAACAGGTGGCCCAGGCTGTGGAACGTGCCAAACAGG
TGACCATGGCAGAGTTGAATGCCATCATCGGGCAGCAGTTGCAAGCTCAGCATCTCTCCCATGGCCATGG
ACCCCCAGTACCTCTCACGCCTCACCCTTCAGGACTTCAGCCTCCTGGCATCCCGCCCCTTGGGGGCAGT
GCCAGCCTTCTCGCGCTGTCTAGTGCTCTGAGTGGGCAGTCTCACTTGGCAATAAAAGATGACAAGAAGC
ACCATGATGCAGAGCGCCACAGAGGTGAGAGGCCGGGCAAGCCAGATCCGCGGTTCGAACAAAAACTCAT
CTCAGAAGAGGATCTGAATATGCATACCGGTCATCATCACCATCACCATTGAGTTTAAACCCGCTGATCA
GCCTCG
